>Addgene plasmid #238975 | pCDH-3_Flag-YTHDF2 | addgene full sequence | sequence record 474758 | Addgene NGS Result
CCGTCGAGATCCGTTCACTAATCGAATGGATCTGTCTCTGTCTCTCTCTCCACCTTCTTCTTCTATTCCT
TCGGGCCTGTCGGGTCCCCTCGGGGTTGGGAGGTGGGTCTGAAACGATAATGGTGAATATCCCTGCCTAA
CTCTATTCACTATAGAAAGTACAGCAAAAACTATTCTTAAACCTACCAAGCCTCCTACTATCATTATGAA
TAATTTTATATACCACAGCCAATTTGTTATGTTAAACCAATTCCACAAACTTGCCCATTTATCTAATTCC
AATAATTCTTGTTCATTCTTTTCTTGCTGGTTTTGCGATTCTTCAATTAAGGAGTGTATTAAGCTTGTGT
AATTGTTAATTTCTCTGTCCCACTCCATCCAGGTCGTGTGATTCCAAATCTGTTCCAGAGATTTATTACT
CCAACTAGCATTCCAAGGCACAGCAGTGGTGCAAATGAGTTTTCCAGAGCAACCCCAAATCCCCAGGAGC
TGTTGATCCTTTAGGTATCTTTCCACAGCCAGGATTCTTGCCTGGAGCTGCTTGATGCCCCAGACTGTGA
GTTGCAACAGATGCTGTTGCGCCTCAATAGCCCTCAGCAAATTGTTCTGCTGCTGCACTATACCAGACAA
TAATTGTCTGGCCTGTACCGTCAGCGTCATTGACGCTGCGCCCATAGTGCTTCCTGCTGCTCCCAAGAAC
CCAAGGAACAAAGCTCCTATTCCCACTGCTCTTTTTTCTCTCTGCACCACTCTTCTCTTTGCCTTGGTGG
GTGCTACTCCTAATGGTTCAATTTTTACTACTTTATATTTATATAATTCACTTCTCCAATTGTCCCTCAT
ATCTCCTCCTCCAGGTCTGAAGATCAGTGGCCGCTTGCTGTGCGGTGGTCTTACTTTTGTTTTGCTCTTC
CTCTATCTTGTCTAAAGCTTCCTTGGTGTCTTTTATCTCTATCCTTTGATGCACACAATAGAGGGTTGCT
ACTGTATTATATAATGATCTAAGTTCTTCTGATCCTGTCTGAAGGGATGGTTGTAGCTGTCCCAGTATTT
GTCTACAGCCTTCTGATGTTTCTAACAGGCCAGGATTAACTGCGAATCGTTCTAGCTCCCTGCTTGCCCA
TACTATATGTTTTAATTTATATTTTTTCTTTCCCCCTGGCCTTAACCGAATTTTTTCCCATCGCGATCTA
ATTCTCCCCCGCTTAATACTGACGCTCTCGCACCCATCTCTCTCCTTCTAGCCTCCGCTAGTCAAAATTT
TTGGCGTACTCACCAGTCGCCGCCCCTCGCCTCTTGCCGTGCGCGCTTCAGCAAGCCGAGTCCTGCGTCG
AGAGAGCTCCTCTGGTTTCCCTTTCGCTTTCAAGTCCCTGTTCGGGCGCCACTGCTAGAGATTTTCCACA
CTGACTAAAAGGGTCTGAGGGATCTCTAGTTACCAGAGTCACACAACAGACGGGCACACACTACTTGAAG
CACTCAAGGCAAGCTTTATTGAGGCTTAAGCAGTGGGTTCCCTAGTTAGCCAGAGAGCTCCCAGGCTCAG
ATCTGGTCTAACCAGAGAGACCCGTTTATGTATCGAGCTAGGCACTTAAATACAATATCTCTGCAATGCG
GCAATTCAGTGGTTCGTCCAATCCATGTCAGACCCGTCTGTTGCCTTCCTAATAAGGCACGATCGTACCA
CCTTACTTCCACCAATCGGCATGCACGGTGCTTTTTCTCTCCTTGTAAGGCATGTTGCTAACTCATCGTT
ACCATGTTGCAAGACTACAAGAGTATTGCATAAGACTACACGCGTCAGCTTGGCACTGGCCGTCGTTTTA
CAACGTCGTGACTGGGAAAACCCTGGCGTTACCCAACTTAATCGCCTTGCAGCACATCCCCCTTTCGCCA
GCTGGCGTAATAGCGAAGAGGCCCGCACCGATCGCCCTTCCCAACAGTTGCGCAGCCTGAATGGCGAATG
GCGCCTGATGCGGTATTTTCTCCTTACGCATCTGTGCGGTATTTCACACCGCATATGGTGCACTCTCAGT
ACAATCTGCTCTGATGCCGCATAGTTAAGCCAGCCCCGACACCCGCCAACACCCGCTGACGCGCCCTGAC
GGGCTTGTCTGCTCCCGGCATCCGCTTACAGACAAGCTGTGACCGTCTCCGGGAGCTGCATGTGTCAGAG
GTTTTCACCGTCATCACCGAAACGCGCGAGACGAAAGGGCCTCGTGATACGCCTATTTTTATAGGTTAAT
GTCATGATAATAATGGTTTCTTAGACGTCAGGTGGCACTTTTCGGGGAAATGTGCGCGGAACCCCTATTT
GTTTATTTTTCTAAATACATTCAAATATGTATCCGCTCATGAGACAATAACCCTGATAAATGCTTCAATA
ATATTGAAAAAGGAAGAGTATGAGTATTCAACATTTCCGTGTCGCCCTTATTCCCTTTTTTGCGGCATTT
TGCCTTCCTGTTTTTGCTCACCCAGAAACGCTGGTGAAAGTAAAAGATGCTGAAGATCAGTTGGGTGCAC
GAGTGGGTTACATCGAACTGGATCTCAACAGCGGTAAGATCCTTGAGAGTTTTCGCCCCGAAGAACGTTT
TCCAATGATGAGCACTTTTAAAGTTCTGCTATGTGGCGCGGTATTATCCCGTATTGACGCCGGGCAAGAG
CAACTCGGTCGCCGCATACACTATTCTCAGAATGACTTGGTTGAGTACTCACCAGTCACAGAAAAGCATC
TTACGGATGGCATGACAGTAAGAGAATTATGCAGTGCTGCCATAACCATGAGTGATAACACTGCGGCCAA
CTTACTTCTGACAACGATCGGAGGACCGAAGGAGCTAACCGCTTTTTTGCACAACATGGGGGATCATGTA
ACTCGCCTTGATCGTTGGGAACCGGAGCTGAATGAAGCCATACCAAACGACGAGCGTGACACCACGATGC
CTGTAGCAATGGCAACAACGTTGCGCAAACTATTAACTGGCGAACTACTTACTCTAGCTTCCCGGCAACA
ATTAATAGACTGGATGGAGGCGGATAAAGTTGCAGGACCACTTCTGCGCTCGGCCCTTCCGGCTGGCTGG
TTTATTGCTGATAAATCTGGAGCCGGTGAGCGTGGGTCTCGCGGTATCATTGCAGCACTGGGGCCAGATG
GTAAGCCCTCCCGTATCGTAGTTATCTACACGACGGGGAGTCAGGCAACTATGGATGAACGAAATAGACA
GATCGCTGAGATAGGTGCCTCACTGATTAAGCATTGGTAACTGTCAGACCAAGTTTACTCATATATACTT
TAGATTGATTTAAAACTTCATTTTTAATTTAAAAGGATCTAGGTGAAGATCCTTTTTGATAATCTCATGA
CCAAAATCCCTTAACGTGAGTTTTCGTTCCACTGAGCGTCAGACCCCGTAGAAAAGATCAAAGGATCTTC
TTGAGATCCTTTTTTTCTGCGCGTAATCTGCTGCTTGCAAACAAAAAAACCACCGCTACCAGCGGTGGTT
TGTTTGCCGGATCAAGAGCTACCAACTCTTTTTCCGAAGGTAACTGGCTTCAGCAGAGCGCAGATACCAA
ATACTGTTCTTCTAGTGTAGCCGTAGTTAGGCCACCACTTCAAGAACTCTGTAGCACCGCCTACATACCT
CGCTCTGCTAATCCTGTTACCAGTGGCTGCTGCCAGTGGCGATAAGTCGTGTCTTACCGGGTTGGACTCA
AGACGATAGTTACCGGATAAGGCGCAGCGGTCGGGCTGAACGGGGGGTTCGTGCACACAGCCCAGCTTGG
AGCGAACGACCTACACCGAACTGAGATACCTACAGCGTGAGCTATGAGAAAGCGCCACGCTTCCCGAAGG
GAGAAAGGCGGACAGGTATCCGGTAAGCGGCAGGGTCGGAACAGGAGAGCGCACGAGGGAGCTTCCAGGG
GGAAACGCCTGGTATCTTTATAGTCCTGTCGGGTTTCGCCACCTCTGACTTGAGCGTCGATTTTTGTGAT
GCTCGTCAGGGGGGCGGAGCCTATGGAAAAACGCCAGCAACGCGGCCTTTTTACGGTTCCTGGCCTTTTG
CTGGCCTTTTGCTCACATGTTCTTTCCTGCGTTATCCCCTGATTCTGTGGATAACCGTATTACCGCCTTT
GAGTGAGCTGATACCGCTCGCCGCAGCCGAACGACCGAGCGCAGCGAGTCAGTGAGCGAGGAAGCGGAAG
AGCGCCCAATACGCAAACCGCCTCTCCCCGCGCGTTGGCCGATTCATTAATGCAGCTGGCACGACAGGTT
TCCCGACTGGAAAGCGGGCAGTGAGCGCAACGCAATTAATGTGAGTTAGCTCACTCATTAGGCACCCCAG
GCTTTACACTTTATGCTTCCGGCTCGTATGTTGTGTGGAATTGTGAGCGGATAACAATTTCACACAGGAA
ACAGCTATGACATGATTACGAATTTGGTCTCTGCAAAAGTCTAGGCCTCCAAAAAAGCCTCCTCACTACT
TCTGGAATAGCTCAGAGGCCGAGGCGGCCTCGGCCTCTGCATAAATAAAAAAAATTAGTCAGCCATGGGG
CGGAGAATGGGCGGAACTGGGCGGAGTTAGGGGCGGGATGGGCGGAGTTAGGGGCGGGATAGCTAGAGCC
AGACATGATAAGATACATTGATGAGTTTGGACAAACCACAACTAGAATGCAGTGAAAAAAATGCTTTATT
TGTGAAATTTGTGATGCTATTGCTTTATTTGTAACCATTATAAGCTGCAATAAACAAGTTCCTCTCACTC
TCTGATATTCATTTCTTTGCAAGTTATAAATACTGAATAATAAGATGACATGAACTACTACTGCTAGAGA
TTTTCCACACTGACTAAAAGGGTCTGAGGGATCTCTAGTTACCAGAGTCACACAACAGACGGGCACACAC
TACTTGAAGCACTCAAGGCAAGCTTTATTGAGGCTTAAGCAGTGGGTTCCCTAGTTAGCCAGAGAGCTCC
CAGGCTCAGATCTGGTCTAACCAGAGAGACCCAGTACAAGCAAAAAGCAGATCTTATCTTCGTTGGGAGT
GAATTAGCCCTTCCAGTCCCCCCTTTTCTTTTAAAAAGTGGCTAAGATCTACAGCTGCCTTGTAAGTCAT
TGGTCTTAAAGGTACCAGGCGGGGAGGCGGCCCAAAGGGAGATCCGACTCGTCTGAGGGCGAAGGCGGAG
ACGCGGAAGAGGCCGCAGAGCCGGCAGCAGGCCGCGGGAAGGAAGGTCCGCTGGATTGAGGGCCGAAGGG
ACGTAGCAGAAGGACGTCCCGCGCAGAATCCAGGTGGCAACACAGGCGAGCAGCCAAGGAAAGGACGATG
ATTTCCCCGACAACACCACGGAATTGTCAGTGCCCAACAGCCGAGCCCCTGTCCAGCAGCGGGCAAGGCA
GGCGGCGATGAGTTCCGCCGTGGCAATAGGGAGGGGGAAAGCGAAAGTCCCGGAAAGGAGCTGACAGGTG
GTGGCAATGCCCCAACCAGTGGGGGTTGCGTCAGCAAACACAGTGCACACCACGCCACGTTGCCTGACAA
CGGGCCACAACTCCTCATAAAGAGACAGCAACCAGGATTTATACAAGGAGGAGAAAATGAAAGCCATACG
GGAAGCAATAGCATGATACAAAGGCATTAAAGCAGCGTATCCACATAGCGTAAAAGGAGCAACATAGTTA
AGAATACCAGTCAATCTTTCACAAATTTTGTAATCCAGAGGTTGATTTCAGGCACCGGGCTTGCGGGTCA
TGCACCAGGTGCGCGGTCCTTCGGGCACCTCGACGTCGGCGGTGACGGTGAAGCCGAGCCGCTCGTAGAA
GGGGAGGTTGCGGGGCGCGGAGGTCTCCAGGAAGGCGGGCACCCCGGCGCGCTCGGCCGCCTCCACTCCG
GGGAGCACGACGGCGCTGCCCAGACCCTTGCCCTGGTGGTCGGGCGAGACGCCGACGGTGGCCAGGAACC
ACGCGGGCTCCTTGGGCCGGTGCGGCGCCAGGAGGCCTTCCATCTGTTGCTGCGCGGCCAGCCGGGAACC
GCTCAACTCGGCCATGCGCGGGCCGATCTCGGCGAACACCGCCCCCGCTTCGACGCTCTCCGGCGTGGTC
CAGACCGCCACCGCGGCGCCGTCGTCCGCGACCCACACCTTGCCGATGTCGAGCCCGACGCGCGTGAGGA
AGAGTTCTTGCAGCTCGGTGACCCGCTCGATGTGGCGGTCCGGATCGACGGTGTGGCGCGTGGCGGGGTA
GTCGGCGAACGCGGCGGCGAGGGTGCGTACGGCCCTGGGGACGTCGTCGCGGGTGGCGAGGCGCACCGTG
GGCTTGTACTCGGTCATAGGGCCGGGATTCTCCTCCACGTCACCGCATGTTAGAAGACTTCCTCTGCCCT
CGCGAGATCCGGTGGAGCCGGGTCCGGCGGTGCCGTCCACGGCAGAATTGGACGACTGAGCGCGGGATCT
GGCGAAGGCGATGGGGGTCTTGAAGGCGTGCTGGTACTCCACGATGCCCAGCTCGGTGTTGCTGTGCAGC
TCCTCCACGCGGCGGAAGGCGAACATGGGGCCCCCGTTCTGCAGGATGCTGGGGTGGATGGCGCTCTTGA
AGTGCATGTGGCTGTCCACCACGAAGCTGTAGTAGCCGCCGTCGCGCAGGCTGAAGGTGCGGGCGAAGCT
GCCCACCAGCACGTTATCGCCCATGGGGTGCAGGTGCTCCACGGTGGCGTTGCTGCGGATGATCTTGTCG
GTGAAGATCACGCTGTCCTCGGGGAAGCCGGTGCCCACCACCTTGAAGTCGCCGATCACGCGGCCGGCCT
CGTAGCGGTAGCTGAAGCTCACGTGCAGCACGCCGCCGTCCTCGTACTTCTCGATGCGGGTGTTGGTGTA
GCCGCCGTTGTTGATGGCGTGCAGGAAGGGGTTCTCGTAGCCGCTGGGGTAGGTGCCGAAGTGGTAGAAG
CCGTAGCCCATCACGTGGCTCAGCAGGTAGGGGCTGAAGGTCAGGGCGCCTTTGGTGCTCTTCATCTTGT
TGGTCATGCGGCCCTGCTTGGGGGTGCCCTCTCCGCCGCCCACCAGCTCGAACTCCACGCCGTTCAGGGT
GCCGGTGATGCGGCACTCGATCTCCATGGCGGGCAGGCCGCTCTCGTCGCTCTCCATGGTGGCGTCTAGC
GTAGGCGCCGGTCACAGCTTGGATCTGTAACGGCGCAGAACAGAAAACGAAACAAAGACGTAGAGTTGAG
CAAGCAGGGTCAGGCAAAGCGTGGAGAGCCGGCTGAGTCTAGGTAGGCTCCAAGGGAGCGCCGGACAAAG
GCCCGGTCTCGACCTGAGCTTTAAACTTACCTAGACGGCGGACGCAGTTCAGGAGGCACCACAGGCGGGA
GGCGGCAGAACGCGACTCAACCGGCGTGGATGGCGGCCTCAGGTAGGGCGGCGGGCGCGTGAAGGAGAGA
TGCGAGCCCCTCGAAGCTTCAGCTGTGTTCTGGCGGCAAACCCGTTGCGAAAAAGAACGTTCACGGCGAC
TACTGCACTTATATACGGTTCTCCCCCACCCTCGGGAAAAAGGCGGAGCCAGTACACGACATCACTTTCC
CAGTTTACCCCGCGCCACCTTCTCTAGGCACCCGTTCAATTGCCGACCCCTCCCCCCAACTTCTCGGGGA
CTGTGGGCGATGTGCGCTCTGCCCACTGACGGGCACCGGAGCGATCGCAGATCCTTCGCGGCCGCTTATT
TCCCACGACCTTGACGTTCCTTTTTAACACTTTCTTCTTCCTCTTGGCGTTTCTCATAGTGTGAGAAGTC
ATCAAAAATGGAAGTGGTGTGCTTGTAGCTGGCTATAATTTTCAACACCTGCTTAGCCTTTTCCAGAGGC
ACTTCCTGAGTGTCCCTAGAGTTGGTCACTGGTTTATTCTCGTTGTTCTCTAGGCGAATGTGTCGCAGTT
GGCTATTGGGAACGTCCTTCACAAAAATCCACCTGACATCAAAACGACCCTTCCATTTGTCCTGGGACCA
CACACCTGCACATGTGTTGTAGTCCACAGCAGATTTCATTTCTGCCACGCCACAGAAGTGTCCACTGCCG
TTGACACTGAAAAGTAAGTAAACGGGGCCTTTCCCGTTCATGGAACGATAAGCAGCATCCAGTCTCTTGT
TACCATGCTCTGTGCTGCACCAAATATTATACTTAATGGAACGGTGAATATCGTCCTCAGAGTAGCTCTT
AATGATGAAAACCCGGCCATGTTTCAGATTCCAGTCAAAATCTTTGGGGTTATAGTTATTAATGGACCGA
AGCTTCTCCAACACTGGGTGGGGTTCTGAAGGAGTAGATCCAGAACCAGCCTGAGACTGTCCTACTCCAT
TACCATCCACCCCATTATGACCGAACCCACTGCCACGGTTCCGAGGTGCTACCCAGCGGGTTGGCTGAGC
TGCCTGTTGCTGGACTGAAAGCTGGGCAGGCTGTGGTGGAGGTGGAGGCAATGGCTGTGTCTGTTGCCCT
ACTGATGCCTGAGCCACTGGTGGGCTATTGTTAGCCTGCTGACCTACAGGCTGAGGAGACCCCTGGGTTG
GCTGACCTATATTCTGAACCAAAGCCTGTGAGGGGGCTTTTGCAACGGGACCCTTGTTATCCCAAGTTCC
AATATCCATGTTATGCTTTATCGGGGGTGGCGGAAGACTTGACCCTGCAATGCCATTCTTGGTCTTCAGT
TTAGGTTGCTGTTTTGCAGGCTTGCTAGCAATATCAGCCCAAGATGCTGGTTTTGGAGGAGCAATGGTGG
CTGGAGGCAAACTATTGGAAGCCACGATGTTACTAGTAATGGACCCGCTACCAACAGCAGAACCTACAAC
TTTTGGAACATTGCTTGCAACTTCTGTGCTACCCAACTTCAGTGCTGCCATCCCTTGGTCTATAGTATTC
ATGCCAGGAGCCTTATTGAGGGTCTCATTGGCAAAAGCTGACTGTCCATCAATCATGGCTCCACCTAAGG
AGCTAGGTGCATAAGCATAATTGCTACTATATCCAGAGCTCTGAGTAGACTGTCCCTGAGAACTGTTATT
TCCCCATGCTGAGAAGTCAATCCCACTGGGAAAGAAATTAAAACCATGCTGACCAAGAAATGGAGTGCTA
CCTAGGGCTCCTGGTTGCCCAAACATTGCATCTGGTAGGAAGTGGGGCTCTCCGTTGCTCAGCTGTCCAT
AAGAAGTTAAGTAGGGCATGGCTGTGTCACCCCCCGTAGACCAAGCAGCTTCACCCAAAGAATAGGAGAA
GCCAATGGAGGGACTGTAGTAACTGGGTAAGTAGGAATCTGACATGGCAGTATATGCATTATTGGGCCTT
GCCTGTGGACTCAAGTAAGGTTCAAAATCATCATCGTTTAATCCATCCTTTTGATGTACAGATCCATTTT
GTACTTTGTTTCCTTGACCTTTTGGTCTCTGCTCCAAGAGGCTGCTGGCCGAGAATTCGCTAGCCTTGTC
ATCGTCATCCTTGTAGTCGATGTCATGATCTTTATAATCACCGTCATGGTCTTTGTAATCCATTCTAGAA
TCTTCTATGGAGGTCAAAACAGCGTGGATGGCGTCTCCAGGCGATCTGACGGTTCACTAAACGAGCTCTG
CTTATATAAACCTCCCACCGTACACGCCTACCGCCCATTTGCGTCAATGGGGCGGAGTTGTTACGACATT
TTGGAAAGTCCCGTTGATTTTGGTGCCAAAACAAACTCCCATTGACGTCAATGGGGTGGAGACTTGGAAA
TCCCCGTGAGTCAAACCGCTATCCACGCCCATTGATGTACTGCCAAAACCGCATCACCATGGTAATAGCG
ATGACTAATACGTAGATGTACTGCCAAGTAGGAAAGTCCCATAAGGTCATGTACTGGGCATAATACTAGT
ATCGATAAAATTTTGAATTTTGTAATTTGTTTTTGTAATTCTTTAGTTTGTATGTCTGTTGCTATTATGT
CTACTATTCTTTCCCCTGCACTGTACCCCCCAATCCCCCCTTTTCTTTTAAAAGTTAACCGATA
Features (pLannotate 1.2.2; 30 found; start..end, strand, type, name):
      8..108     -  CDS            Rev (fragment): human immunodeficiency virus 1 (HIV-1) Rev protein; rev; enhances nuclear export of unspliced and incompletely spliced viral mRNAs
    485..718     -  misc_feature   RRE: The Rev response element (RRE) of HIV-1 allows for Rev-dependent mRNA export from the nucleus to the cytoplasm.
    889..1227    -  CDS            HIV-1 gag (fragment): gag protein from human immunodeficiency virus 1; gag
   1211..1336    -  misc_feature   HIV-1 Ψ: packaging signal of human immunodeficiency virus type 1
   1383..1563    -  LTR            5' LTR (truncated): truncated 5' long terminal repeat (LTR) from HIV-1
   1564..1790    -  promoter       RSV promoter: Rous sarcoma virus enhancer/promoter
   1804..1958    +  CDS            lacZα (fragment): LacZα fragment of β-galactosidase; lacZ fragment
   1964..2063    -  misc_feature   bom (fragment): basis of mobility region from pBR322
   2165..2200    -  CDS            rop (fragment): Rop protein, which maintains plasmids at low copy number; rop
   2295..2399    +  promoter       AmpR promoter: bla
   2400..3260    +  CDS            AmpR: β-lactamase; bla; confers resistance to ampicillin, carbenicillin, and related antibiotics
   3431..4019    +  rep_origin     ori: high-copy-number ColE1/pMB1/pBR322/pUC origin of replication
   4202..4294    +  CDS            lacI (fragment): lac repressor; lacI; The lac repressor binds to the lac operator to inhibit transcription in E. coli. This inhibition can be relieved by adding lactose or isopropyl-β-D-thiogalactopyranoside (IPTG).
   4307..4328    +  protein_bind   CAP binding site: CAP binding activates transcription in the presence of cAMP. E. coli catabolite activator protein
   4343..4373    +  promoter       lac promoter: promoter for the E. coli lac operon
   4381..4397    +  protein_bind   lac operator: The lac repressor binds to the lac operator to inhibit transcription in E. coli. This inhibition can be relieved by adding lactose or isopropyl-β-D-thiogalactopyranoside (IPTG). lac repressor encoded by lacI
   4454..4589    -  rep_origin     SV40 ori: SV40 origin of replication
   4629..4750    -  polyA_signal   SV40 poly(A) signal: SV40 polyadenylation signal
   4822..5002    -  LTR            5' LTR (truncated): truncated 5' long terminal repeat (LTR) from HIV-1
   5027..5134    -  CDS            nef (fragment): NEF_SIVS4 - Experimental evidence at protein level: Swiss-Prot protein existence level 1. Interferes with TCR signaling from the cell membrane. Interacts with CD247/TCRZ (TCR zeta chain) and exert potent down- regulation of cell surface TCR/CD3 complexes. From Simian immunodeficiency virus (isolate F236/smH4) (SIV-sm) (Simian immunodeficiency virus sooty mangabey monkey).
   5129..5717    -  misc_feature   WPRE: woodchuck hepatitis virus posttranscriptional regulatory element
   5718..6317    -  CDS            PuroR: puromycin N-acetyltransferase; pac from Streptomyces alboniger; confers resistance to puromycin
   6441..7105    -  CDS            CopGFP (fragment): green fluorescent protein 2 from Pontellina plumata, also known as ppluGFP2 (Shagin et al., 2004)
   7162..7430    -  LTR            5' LTR (truncated): truncated 5' long terminal repeat (LTR) from human T-cell leukemia virus (HTLV) type 1
   7443..7654    -  promoter       EF-1α core promoter: core promoter for human elongation factor EF-1α
   7699..9432    -  CDS            YTHDF2: YTHD2_HUMAN - Also known as HGRG8 From Homo sapiens (Human).
   9445..9507    -  CDS            3xFLAG: three tandem FLAG® epitope tags, followed by an enterokinase cleavage site
   9584..9787    -  promoter       CMV promoter: human cytomegalovirus (CMV) immediate early promoter
   9788..9864    -  enhancer       CMV enhancer (fragment): human cytomegalovirus immediate early enhancer
   9877..9993    -  misc_feature   cPPT/CTS: central polypurine tract and central termination sequence of HIV-1
