[The description below was written by a language model from this plasmid's Addgene catalogue record and pLannotate feature annotations shown in this document.]
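Description:
pCDH-3_Flag-YTHDF2 is a lentiviral transfer plasmid built on the pCDH backbone for expressing human YTHDF2 in mammalian cells, either by direct transfection or after packaging into lentiviral particles. It is maintained in E. coli through a high-copy ColE1/pUC-type origin and an ampicillin resistance gene (β-lactamase). The recorded propagation strain is one suited to repeat-containing lentiviral plasmids. Residual lac promoter/operator, lacZα, bom and rop fragments are backbone remnants with no evident functional role.

The viral cassette has a third-generation layout. An RSV promoter fused to a truncated HIV-1 5' LTR drives genomic RNA production in packaging cells, followed by the Ψ packaging signal with a partial gag sequence, the Rev response element for Rev-dependent nuclear export, and the cPPT/CTS element that aids nuclear import of the reverse-transcribed genome. Downstream, a CMV enhancer/promoter (the enhancer is annotated only as a fragment) drives the YTHDF2 coding sequence with an N-terminal 3xFLAG tag, allowing detection or immunoprecipitation with anti-FLAG reagents. A second unit uses the EF-1α core promoter combined with an HTLV-1 LTR segment to express copGFP and puromycin N-acetyltransferase, giving both fluorescent tracking and drug selection of transduced cells. The gap between these two reading frames is consistent with a linking element such as a 2A peptide, but none is annotated. A WPRE boosts transcript expression, and the cassette ends in a truncated 3' LTR, followed by an SV40 poly(A) signal and SV40 origin.

The record states the purpose simply as expressing YTHDF2, and the associated publication concerns its role in B cell malignancies. The cloning sites used are not recorded.
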