Addgene plasmid #238975: pCDH-3_Flag-YTHDF2
Purpose: Expresses YTHDF2
Depositing lab: Jianjun Chen. Depositing organization: Beckman Research Institute of the City of Hope. Publication: YTHDF2 promotes ATP synthesis and immune evasion in B cell malignancies. Chen Z, Zeng C, Yang L, Che Y, Chen M, Sau L, Wang B, Zhou K, Chen Y, Qing Y, Shen C, Zhang T, Wunderlich M, Wu D, Li W, Wang K, Leung K, Sun M, Tang T, He X, Zhang L, Swaminathan S, Mulloy JC, Muschen M, Huang H, Weng H, Xiao G, Deng X, Chen J. Cell. 2024 Dec 12:S0092-8674(24)01324-2. doi: 10.1016/j.cell.2024.11.007. PubMed 39694037.
Backbone
  Vector backbone: pCDH
  Vector type: Mammalian Expression, Lentiviral
Growth in bacteria
  Bacterial resistance: Ampicillin, 100 μg/mL
  Growth temperature: 37°C
  Growth strain: NEB Stable
  Copy number: High Copy
Gene/Insert
  Gene/Insert name: YTHDF2
  Species: H. sapiens (human)
  Entrez Gene: YTHDF2 (a.k.a. CAHL, DF2, HGRG8, NY-REN-2)
  Cloning method: Restriction Enzyme; 5′ cloning site Unknown (unknown if destroyed)
Terms and licenses: Academic/Nonprofit Terms; Industry Terms: Not Available to Industry
How to cite: pCDH-3_Flag-YTHDF2 was a gift from Jianjun Chen (Addgene plasmid # 238975 ; http://n2t.net/addgene:238975 ; RRID:Addgene_238975)
